Addgene plasmid #31278: pBMFB2
Depositing lab: Aziz Sancar. Depositing organization: University of North Carolina at Chapel Hill. Publication: Biochemical analysis of the canonical model for the mammalian circadian clock. Ye R, Selby CP, Ozturk N, Annayev Y, Sancar A. J Biol Chem. 2011 Jul 22;286(29):25891-902. doi: 10.1074/jbc.M111.254680. Epub 2011 May 25. PubMed 21613214.
Backbone
  Vector backbone: pFastBac1
  Backbone manufacturer: Invitrogen
  Backbone size w/o insert (bp): 4775
  Vector type: Insect Expression
  Selectable markers: Gentamicin
Growth in bacteria
  Bacterial resistance: Ampicillin, 100 μg/mL
  Growth temperature: 37°C
  Growth strain: DH5alpha
  Copy number: High Copy
Gene/Insert
  Gene/Insert name: Bmal1 (alt name: Arntl/Mop3)
  Species: M. musculus (mouse)
  Insert size (bp): 1899
  Entrez Gene: Bmal1 (a.k.a. Arnt3, Arntl, BMAL1b, MOP3, bHLHe5, bmal1b')
  Tag / fusion protein: His (C terminal on insert)
  Cloning method: Restriction Enzyme; 5′ cloning site EcoRI (not destroyed); 3′ cloning site XbaI (not destroyed)
  Sequencing primers: 5′ n/a
Terms and licenses: Academic/Nonprofit Terms; Industry Terms: Not Available to Industry
How to cite: pBMFB2 was a gift from Aziz Sancar (Addgene plasmid # 31278 ; http://n2t.net/addgene:31278 ; RRID:Addgene_31278)
