[The description below was written by a language model from this plasmid's Addgene catalogue record.]
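Description:
pBMFB2 is an insect-cell expression construct built on the pFastBac1 backbone, a baculovirus donor (transfer) plasmid of about 4.8 kb before insertion. It is maintained in standard E. coli cloning strains as a high-copy plasmid under ampicillin selection, and the record also lists gentamicin as a selectable marker. In the pFastBac system the gentamicin resistance gene normally sits together with the expression cassette between mini-Tn7 transposon arms. This allows the cassette to be transposed into a baculovirus shuttle genome (bacmid) in a suitable E. coli host, and recombinants are selected through the transferred marker. The resulting bacmid is then used to generate recombinant baculovirus for infecting insect cells.

The payload is the mouse Bmal1 coding sequence (also known as Arntl or Mop3), an insert of roughly 1.9 kb cloned between EcoRI and XbaI sites, both of which are retained. It carries a His tag at the C-terminus of the protein, which permits metal-affinity purification and tag-based detection. The record does not name the promoter. pFastBac1 conventionally drives inserts from the strong, very late baculoviral polyhedrin promoter with an SV40 polyadenylation signal downstream, but no feature table is provided to confirm these elements here.

BMAL1 is a bHLH-PAS transcription factor that forms the positive arm of the mammalian circadian clock with CLOCK. The associated publication is a biochemical analysis of the canonical clock model, so the construct was presumably made to produce recombinant His-tagged BMAL1 in insect cells for purification and in vitro biochemical studies.
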