>Addgene plasmid #31278 | pBMFB2 | addgene partial sequence | sequence record 36412 | SV40pA-R 5'-GAAATTTGTGATGCTATTGC-3'
AGCTGCATAACAGTTACAACAACAATTGCATTCATTTTATGTTTCAGGTTCAGGGGGAGGTGTGGGAGGT
TTTTTAAAGCAAGTAAAACCTCTACAAATGTGGTATGGCTGATTATGATCCTCTAGTACTTCTCGACAAG
CTTGGTACCGCATGCCTCGAGACTGCAGGCTCTAGACTAGTGATGGTGATGGTGATGCAGCGGCCATGGC
AAGTCACTAAAGTCAACGGGGCCACCCAGCCCCGCATCTGCTTCCAAGAGGCTCATGATGACAGCCATTG
CTGCCTCATCGTTACTGGGACTACTTGATCCTTGGTCGTTATCTATCATATCGATGCCTATGTGGGGGTT
CTCACCAAGAATAGAAGAACTATCAGAATAGGGATACCCTGGGGTCTCCTGAGCCTGCCCTGGTAATAGT
CCAGTGGAAGGAATGTCTGGAGTCCCTCCATTTAGAATCTTCTTGCCTCCTGGAGAAGAGGCATCAGGGG
GAGGCGTACTTGTGATGTTCAGCGGGCTGGAGCCACAGCTGGAAGGCGATGACCCTCTTATCCTGTGGAT
TTCCATGATTTCCTCGGCAATCATTCGACCTATTTTTCCTGCTCCGGCTCTGGTTCCCCCTGGAATGCCT
GGAACAGTGGGATGAGTCCTCTTTGGGCCACCTTCTCCAGAGGGCAGCATGCTGTCCATGCTGTGGGGGG
GTGCTGTTAGCTGCGGGAAGGTTGGGTCCCCGCCTTCCAGGACATTGGCTAAAACAACAGTGTTGGTTGA
GACAATGTATTCAACTTCCTTGGTCCACGGGTTCATGAAACTGAACCATCGACTTCGTAGCGTGATAAAA
GAACCATCTTTGATCTTAAACTTATAGCAATTAGTTGTGATCTTTTCTC
